>Addgene plasmid #208020 | pBAD-R-iLACCO1.1 | addgene full sequence | sequence record 409116 | Addgene NGS Result
AAGAAACCAATTGTCCATATTGCATCAGACATTGCCGTCACTGCGTCTTTTACTGGCTCTTCTCGCTAAC
CAAACCGGTAACCCCGCTTATTAAAAGCATTCTGTAACAAAGCGGGACCAAAGCCATGACAAAAACGCGT
AACAAAAGTGTCTATAATCACGGCAGAAAAGTCCACATTGATTATTTGCACGGCGTCACACTTTGCTATG
CCATAGCATTTTTATCCATAAGATTAGCGGATCCTACCTGACGCTTTTTATCGCAACTCTCTACTGTTTC
TCCATACCCGTTTTTTGGGCTAACAGGAGGAATTAACCATGGGGGGTTCTCATCATCATCATCATCATGG
TATGGCTAGCATGACTGGTGGACAGCAAATGGGTCGGGATCTGTACGACGATGACGATAAGGATCCGAGC
TCGAGAATGGAACAAATCATAGTCCAGCCGTTGAAGACCCTCATGGGAGACGACCCTGATTATTCATTTG
ATATTCTGGAGGCGCGGTACGCGATAGAAGCGTCAACTGCCTGGTACGCTGCACTGCGAGCTACACCCGG
GGACAAAGAGAAAATTCAACTGTGCTACGAGGCTACACGGTCCGAAGATCCCGATATAGCTTCCCAAGCA
GACGTAAGGTTCCACCTGGCGATTGCTGAAGCAAGCCATAACATAGTACTGCTTCAGACAATGCGAGGCT
TTTTTGATGTTTTGCAGTCTTCAGTCAAGCACAGTCGACAGCGGATGTACTTGGATTGGGTTTCCGAGCG
GATGTTCCCCGAGGACGGCGCCCTGAAGAGCGAGATCAAGAAGGGGCTGAGGCTGAAGGACGGCGGCCAC
TACGCCGCCGAGGTCAAGACCACCTACAAGGCCAAGAAGCCCGTGCAGCTGCCCGGCGCCTACGTCGTCG
ACATCAAGTTGGACATCGTGTCCCACAACGAGGACTACACTATCGTGGAACAGTGCGAACGCGCCGAGGG
CCGCCACTCCACCGGCGGCGTGGACGAGCTGTACAAGGGAGGTACAGGCGGGAGTCTGGTGAGCAAGGGC
GAGGAAGATGACATGGCCATCGTCAAGGAGTTCATGCGCTACAAGGTGCACATGGAGGGCTCCGTAAACG
GCCACGAGTTCGAGATCGAGGGCGAGGGCGAGGGCCGCCCCTACGAGGCCTTTCAGACCGCTAAGCTGAA
GGTGACCAAGGGTGGCCCCCTGCCCTTCGCCTGGGACATCCTATCCCCTCAGTTCATGTACGGCTCCAAG
GCCTACATTAAGCACCCAGCCGACATCCCCGACTACTTCAAGCTGTCCTTCCCCGAGGGCTTCAGGTGGG
AGCGCGTGATGTACTTCGAGGACGGCGGCATTATTCACGTTAACCAGGACTCCTCCCTGCAGGACGGCGT
ATTCATCTACAAGGTGAAGCTGCGCGGCACCAACTTCCCCCCCGACGGCCCCGTAATGCAGAAGAAGACC
ATGGGCTGGGAGGCGAGGCCGCCGGTCTACGGTCAACTCACAGAACAGCATCAGGCTGTTATAGACGCCA
TCTTTGCCGGCGATGCGGACGGTGCTAGAAAAGCTATGATGGCTCATCTGAGCTTCGTCCATACGACTAT
GAAACGCTTCGATGGAGATCAGGCCCGACACGCACGCATTTCCAGACTGCCTGGAGAGCATAATGAGCAC
TCTCGGGAAAAGAAAGCATGAAAGCTTGGCTGTTTTGGCGGATGAGAGAAGATTTTCAGCCTGATACAGA
TTAAATCAGAACGCAGAAGCGGTCTGATAAAACAGAATTTGCCTGGCGGCAGTAGCGCGGTGGTCCCACC
TGACCCCATGCCGAACTCAGAAGTGAAACGCCGTAGCGCCGATGGTAGTGTGGGGTCTCCCCATGCGAGA
GTAGGGAACTGCCAGGCATCAAATAAAACGAAAGGCTCAGTCGAAAGACTGGGCCTTTCGTTTTATCTGT
TGTTTGTCGGTGAACGCTCTCCTGAGTAGGACAAATCCGCCGGGAGCGGATTTGAACGTTGCGAAGCAAC
GGCCCGGAGGGTGGCGGGCAGGACGCCCGCCATAAACTGCCAGGCATCAAATTAAGCAGAAGGCCATCCT
GACGGATGGCCTTTTTGCGTTTCTACAAACTCTTTTGTTTATTTTTCTAAATACATTCAAATATGTATCC
GCTCATGAGACAATAACCCTGATAAATGCTTCAATAATATTGAAAAAGGAAGAGTATGAGTATTCAACAT
TTCCGTGTCGCCCTTATTCCCTTTTTTGCGGCATTTTGCCTTCCTGTTTTTGCTCACCCAGAAACGCTGG
TGAAAGTAAAAGATGCTGAAGATCAGTTGGGTGCACGAGTGGGTTACATCGAACTGGATCTCAACAGCGG
TAAGATCCTTGAGAGTTTTCGCCCCGAAGAACGTTTTCCAATGATGAGCACTTTTAAAGTTCTGCTATGT
GGCGCGGTATTATCCCGTGTTGACGCCGGGCAAGAGCAACTCGGTCGCCGCATACACTATTCTCAGAATG
ACTTGGTTGAGTACTCACCAGTCACAGAAAAGCATCTTACGGATGGCATGACAGTAAGAGAATTATGCAG
TGCTGCCATAACCATGAGTGATAACACTGCGGCCAACTTACTTCTGACAACGATCGGAGGACCGAAGGAG
CTAACCGCTTTTTTGCACAACATGGGGGATCATGTAACTCGCCTTGATCGTTGGGAACCGGAGCTGAATG
AAGCCATACCAAACGACGAGCGTGACACCACGATGCCTGTAGCAATGGCAACAACGTTGCGCAAACTATT
AACTGGCGAACTACTTACTCTAGCTTCCCGGCAACAATTAATAGACTGGATGGAGGCGGATAAAGTTGCA
GGACCACTTCTGCGCTCGGCCCTTCCGGCTGGCTGGTTTATTGCTGATAAATCTGGAGCCGGTGAGCGTG
GGTCTCGCGGTATCATTGCAGCACTGGGGCCAGATGGTAAGCCCTCCCGTATCGTAGTTATCTACACGAC
GGGGAGTCAGGCAACTATGGATGAACGAAATAGACAGATCGCTGAGATAGGTGCCTCACTGATTAAGCAT
TGGTAACTGTCAGACCAAGTTTACTCATATATACTTTAGATTGATTTAAAACTTCATTTTTAATTTAAAA
GGATCTAGGTGAAGATCCTTTTTGATAATCTCATGACCAAAATCCCTTAACGTGAGTTTTCGTTCCACTG
AGCGTCAGACCCCGTAGAAAAGATCAAAGGATCTTCTTGAGATCCTTTTTTTCTGCGCGTAATCTGCTGC
TTGCAAACAAAACAACCACCGCTACCAGCGGTGGTTTGTTTGCCGGATCAAGAGCTACCAACTCTTTTTC
CGAAGGTAACTGGCTTCAGCAGAGCGCAGATACCAAATACTGTCCTTCTAGTGTAGCCGTAGTTAGGCCA
CCACTTCAAGAACTCTGTAGCACCGCCTACATACCTCGCTCTGCTAATCCTGTTACCAGTGGCTGCTGCC
AGTGGCGATAAGTCGTGTCTTACCGGGTTGGACTCAAGACGATAGTTACCGGATAAGGCGCAGCGGTCGG
GCTGAACGGGGGGTTCGTGCACACAGCCCAGCTTGGAGCGAACGACCTACACCGAACTGAGATACCTACA
GCGTGAGCTATGAGAAAGCGCCACGCTTCCCGAAGGGAGAAAGGCGGACAGGTATCCGGTAAGCGGCAGG
GTCGGAACAGGAGAGCGCACGAGGGAGCTTCCAGGGGGAAACGCCTGGTATCTTTATAGTCCTGTCGGGT
TTCGCCACCTCTGACTTGAGCGTCGATTTTTGTGATGCTCGTCAGGGGGGCGGAGCCTATGGAAAAACGC
CAGCAACGCGGCCTTTTTACGGTTCCTGGCCTTTTGCTGGCCTTTTGCTCACATGTTCTTTCCTGCGTTA
TCCCCTGATTCTGTGGATAACCGTATTACCGCCTTTGAGTGAGCTGATACCGCTCGCCGCAGCCGAACGA
CCGAGCGCAGCGAGTCAGTGAGCGAGGAAGCGGAAGAGCGCCTGATGCGGTATTTTCTCCTTACGCATCT
GTGCGGTATTTCACACCGCATATGGTGCACTCTCAGTACAATCTGCTCTGATGCCGCATAGTTAAGCCAG
TATACACTCCGCTATCGCTACGTGACTGGGTCATGGCTGCGCCCCGACACCCGCCAACACCCGCTGACGC
GCCCTGACGGGCTTGTCTGCTCCCGGCATCCGCTTACAGACAAGCTGTGACCGTCTCCGGGAGCTGCATG
TGTCAGAGGTTTTCACCGTCATCACCGAAACGCGCGAGGCAGCAGATCAATTCGCGCGCGAAGGCGAAGC
GGCATGCATAATGTGCCTGTCAAATGGACGAAGCAGGGATTCTGCAAACCCTATGCTACTCCGTCAAGCC
GTCAATTGTCTGATTCGTTACCAATTATGACAACTTGACGGCTACATCATTCACTTTTTCTTCACAACCG
GCACGGAACTCGCTCGGGCTGGCCCCGGTGCATTTTTTAAATACCCGCGAGAAATAGAGTTGATCGTCAA
AACCAACATTGCGACCGACGGTGGCGATAGGCATCCGGGTGGTGCTCAAAAGCAGCTTCGCCTGGCTGAT
ACGTTGGTCCTCGCGCCAGCTTAAGACGCTAATCCCTAACTGCTGGCGGAAAAGATGTGACAGACGCGAC
GGCGACAAGCAAACATGCTGTGCGACGCTGGCGATATCAAAATTGCTGTCTGCCAGGTGATCGCTGATGT
ACTGACAAGCCTCGCGTACCCGATTATCCATCGGTGGATGGAGCGACTCGTTAATCGCTTCCATGCGCCG
CAGTAACAATTGCTCAAGCAGATTTATCGCCAGCAGCTCCGAATAGCGCCCTTCCCCTTGCCCGGCGTTA
ATGATTTGCCCAAACAGGTCGCTGAAATGCGGCTGGTGCGCTTCATCCGGGCGAAAGAACCCCGTATTGG
CAAATATTGACGGCCAGTTAAGCCATTCATGCCAGTAGGCGCGCGGACGAAAGTAAACCCACTGGTGATA
CCATTCGCGAGCCTCCGGATGACGACCGTAGTGATGAATCTCTCCTGGCGGGAACAGCAAAATATCACCC
GGTCGGCAAACAAATTCTCGTCCCTGATTTTTCACCACCCCCTGACCGCGAATGGTGAGATTGAGAATAT
AACCTTTCATTCCCAGCGGTCGGTCGATAAAAAAATCGAGATAACCGTTGGCCTCAATCGGCGTTAAACC
CGCCACCAGATGGGCATTAAACGAGTATCCCGGCAGCAGGGGATCATTTTGCGCTTCAGCCATACTTTTC
ATACTCCCGCCATTCAGAG
Features (pLannotate 1.2.2; 14 found; start..end, strand, type, name):
      1..285     +  promoter       araBAD promoter: araBAD; promoter of the L-arabinose operon of E. coli; the araC regulatory gene is transcribed in the opposite direction (Guzman et al., 1995)
    331..351     +  CDS            capTEV™ (fragment): composite tag for in vivo biotinylation, TEV protease cleavage, and 6xHis tagging
    352..384     +  CDS            T7 tag (gene 10 leader): leader peptide from bacteriophage T7 gene 10 promotes efficient translation in E. coli
    388..411     +  CDS            Xpress™ tag: Xpress™ epitope tag, including an enterokinase recognition and cleavage site
    759..1484    +  CDS            HyPerRed (fragment): red fluorescent genetically encoded indicator for H2O2 ()
   1791..1906    +  ncRNA          5S rRNA: Accession: RF00001 - 5S ribosomal RNA
   1910..1996    +  terminator     rrnB T1 terminator: Escherichia coli rrnB; transcription terminator T1 from the E. coli rrnB gene
   2088..2115    +  terminator     rrnB T2 terminator: transcription terminator T2 from the E. coli rrnB gene
   2134..2225    +  promoter       AmpR promoter: bla
   2226..3086    +  CDS            AmpR: β-lactamase; bla; confers resistance to ampicillin, carbenicillin, and related antibiotics
   3257..3845    +  rep_origin     ori: high-copy-number ColE1/pMB1/pBR322/pUC origin of replication
   4031..4171    -  misc_feature   bom: basis of mobility region from pBR322
   4273..4313    -  CDS            rop (fragment): Rop protein, which maintains plasmids at low copy number; rop
   4435..5313    -  CDS            araC: L-arabinose regulatory protein; araC
