[The description below was written by a language model from this plasmid's Addgene catalogue record and pLannotate feature annotations shown in this document.]
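Description:
pBAD-R-iLACCO1.1 is a 5,339-nt bacterial expression plasmid built on the pBAD backbone that encodes R-iLACCO1.1, a synthetic, genetically encoded biosensor for intracellular L-lactate. It replicates in E. coli from a ColE1/pMB1-type origin, recorded as high copy. A pBR322 bom region and only a short remnant of the rop gene lie nearby. Selection is by ampicillin through a β-lactamase gene driven by its own bla promoter.

Expression of the sensor is controlled by the araBAD promoter together with the divergently transcribed araC regulator carried on the same plasmid, so transcription is induced by L-arabinose. Downstream of the promoter, the open reading frame begins with the usual pBAD leader: a short match annotated as a capTEV fragment (probably just the 6xHis portion, judging by its size), the T7 gene 10 leader that aids translation, and an Xpress epitope containing an enterokinase cleavage site. The sensor was cloned between XhoI and HindIII sites.

Within the insert, the automated annotation recognises only a segment resembling HyPerRed. This most likely reflects a shared red fluorescent protein module rather than any peroxide-sensing function. The lactate-binding portion is not annotated, and the record does not state its origin. Transcription ends at the rrnB T1 and T2 terminators, preceded by a 5S rRNA segment from the rrnB region.

The arrangement suits inducible production of His-tagged sensor protein in E. coli, for example for purification and in vitro characterisation. The associated publication concerns lactate biosensors for spectrally and spatially multiplexed fluorescence imaging.
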