Addgene plasmid #208020: pBAD-R-iLACCO1.1
Purpose: Biosensor for intracellular L-lactate
Depositing lab: Robert Campbell. Depositing organization: The University of Tokyo. Publication: Lactate biosensors for spectrally and spatially multiplexed fluorescence imaging. Nasu Y, Aggarwal A, Le GNT, Vo CT, Kambe Y, Wang X, Beinlich FRM, Lee AB, Ram TR, Wang F, Gorzo KA, Kamijo Y, Boisvert M, Nishinami S, Kawamura G, Ozawa T, Toda H, Gordon GR, Ge S, Hirase H, Nedergaard M, Paquet ME, Drobizhev M, Podgorski K, Campbell RE. Nat Commun. 2023 Oct 27;14(1):6598. doi: 10.1038/s41467-023-42230-5. PubMed 37891202.
Backbone
  Vector backbone: pBAD
  Vector type: Bacterial Expression
Growth in bacteria
  Bacterial resistance: Ampicillin, 100 μg/mL
  Growth temperature: 37°C
  Growth strain: DH5alpha
  Copy number: High Copy
Gene/Insert
  Gene/Insert name: R-iLACCO1.1
  Species: Synthetic
  Cloning method: Restriction Enzyme; 5′ cloning site XhoI (unknown if destroyed); 3′ cloning site HindIII (unknown if destroyed)
Terms and licenses: Academic/Nonprofit Terms; Industry Terms: Not Available to Industry
Depositor comments: Please visit https://doi.org/10.1101/2022.12.27.522013 for bioRxiv preprint.
How to cite: pBAD-R-iLACCO1.1 was a gift from Robert Campbell (Addgene plasmid # 208020 ; http://n2t.net/addgene:208020 ; RRID:Addgene_208020)
